>Addgene plasmid #46407 | pGEX Blk-SH2 | depositor full sequence | sequence record 65535 | Full Sequence
ACGTTATCGACTGCACGGTGCACCAATGCTTCTGGCGTCAGGCAGCCATCGGAAGCTGTGGTATGGCTGT
GCAGGTCGTAAATCACTGCATAATTCGTGTCGCTCAAGGCGCACTCCCGTTCTGGATAATGTTTTTTGCG
CCGACATCATAACGGTTCTGGCAAATATTCTGAAATGAGCTGTTGACAATTAATCATCGGCTCGTATAAT
GTGTGGAATTGTGAGCGGATAACAATTTCACACAGGAAACAGTATTCATGTCCCCTATACTAGGTTATTG
GAAAATTAAGGGCCTTGTGCAACCCACTCGACTTCTTTTGGAATATCTTGAAGAAAAATATGAAGAGCAT
TTGTATGAGCGCGATGAAGGTGATAAATGGCGAAACAAAAAGTTTGAATTGGGTTTGGAGTTTCCCAATC
TTCCTTATTATATTGATGGTGATGTTAAATTAACACAGTCTATGGCCATCATACGTTATATAGCTGACAA
GCACAACATGTTGGGTGGTTGTCCAAAAGAGCGTGCAGAGATTTCAATGCTTGAAGGAGCGGTTTTGGAT
ATTAGATACGGTGTTTCGAGAATTGCATATAGTAAAGACTTTGAAACTCTCAAAGTTGATTTTCTTAGCA
AGCTACCTGAAATGCTGAAAATGTTCGAAGATCGTTTATGTCATAAAACATATTTAAATGGTGATCATGT
AACCCATCCTGACTTCATGTTGTATGACGCTCTTGATGTTGTTTTATACATGGACCCAATGTGCCTGGAT
GCGTTCCCAAAATTAGTTTGTTTTAAAAAACGTATTGAAGCTATCCCACAAATTGATAAGTACTTGAAAT
CCAGCAAGTATATAGCATGGCCTTTGCAGGGCTGGCAAGCCACGTTTGGTGGTGGCGACCATCCTCCAAA
ATCGGATCTGGAAGTTCTGTTCCAGGGGCCCCTGGGATCCGGGCGCGCCATGCTGGAAATGGAAAGGTGG
TTCTTTAGATCACAGGGTCGGAAGGAGGCTGAGAGGCAGCTTCTTGCTCCAATCAACAAGGCCGGCTCCT
TTCTTATCAGAGAGAGTGAAACCAACAAAGGTGCCTTCTCCCTGTCTGTGAAGGATGTCACCACCCAGGG
GGAGCTGATCAAGCACTATAAGATCCGCTGCCTGGATGAAGGGGGCTACTACATCTCCCCCCGGATCACC
TTCCCCTCGCTCCAGGCCCTGGTGCAGCACTATTCTAAGAAGGGGGATGGTCTATGCCAGAGGCTGACCC
TGCCCTGTGTGCGCCCGGCCTTAATTAACGAATTCCCGGGTCGACTCGAGCGGCCGCATCGTGACTGACT
GACGATCTGCCTCGCGCGTTTCGGTGATGACGGTGAAAACCTCTGACACATGCAGCTCCCGGAGACGGTC
ACAGCTTGTCTGTAAGCGGATGCCGGGAGCAGACAAGCCCGTCAGGGCGCGTCAGCGGGTGTTGGCGGGT
GTCGGGGCGCAGCCATGACCCAGTCACGTAGCGATAGCGGAGTGTATAATTCTTGAAGACGAAAGGGCCT
CGTGATACGCCTATTTTTATAGGTTAATGTCATGATAATAATGGTTTCTTAGACGTCAGGTGGCACTTTT
CGGGGAAATGTGCGCGGAACCCCTATTTGTTTATTTTTCTAAATACATTCAAATATGTATCCGCTCATGA
GACAATAACCCTGATAAATGCTTCAATAATATTGAAAAAGGAAGAGTATGAGTATTCAACATTTCCGTGT
CGCCCTTATTCCCTTTTTTGCGGCATTTTGCCTTCCTGTTTTTGCTCACCCAGAAACGCTGGTGAAAGTA
AAAGATGCTGAAGATCAGTTGGGTGCACGAGTGGGTTACATCGAACTGGATCTCAACAGCGGTAAGATCC
TTGAGAGTTTTCGCCCCGAAGAACGTTTTCCAATGATGAGCACTTTTAAAGTTCTGCTATGTGGCGCGGT
ATTATCCCGTGTTGACGCCGGGCAAGAGCAACTCGGTCGCCGCATACACTATTCTCAGAATGACTTGGTT
GAGTACTCACCAGTCACAGAAAAGCATCTTACGGATGGCATGACAGTAAGAGAATTATGCAGTGCTGCCA
TAACCATGAGTGATAACACTGCGGCCAACTTACTTCTGACAACGATCGGAGGACCGAAGGAGCTAACCGC
TTTTTTGCACAACATGGGGGATCATGTAACTCGCCTTGATCGTTGGGAACCGGAGCTGAATGAAGCCATA
CCAAACGACGAGCGTGACACCACGATGCCTGCAGCAATGGCAACAACGTTGCGCAAACTATTAACTGGCG
AACTACTTACTCTAGCTTCCCGGCAACAATTAATAGACTGGATGGAGGCGGATAAAGTTGCAGGACCACT
TCTGCGCTCGGCCCTTCCGGCTGGCTGGTTTATTGCTGATAAATCTGGAGCCGGTGAGCGTGGGTCTCGC
GGTATCATTGCAGCACTGGGGCCAGATGGTAAGCCCTCCCGTATCGTAGTTATCTACACGACGGGGAGTC
AGGCAACTATGGATGAACGAAATAGACAGATCGCTGAGATAGGTGCCTCACTGATTAAGCATTGGTAACT
GTCAGACCAAGTTTACTCATATATACTTTAGATTGATTTAAAACTTCATTTTTAATTTAAAAGGATCTAG
GTGAAGATCCTTTTTGATAATCTCATGACCAAAATCCCTTAACGTGAGTTTTCGTTCCACTGAGCGTCAG
ACCCCGTAGAAAAGATCAAAGGATCTTCTTGAGATCCTTTTTTTCTGCGCGTAATCTGCTGCTTGCAAAC
AAAAAAACCACCGCTACCAGCGGTGGTTTGTTTGCCGGATCAAGAGCTACCAACTCTTTTTCCGAAGGTA
ACTGGCTTCAGCAGAGCGCAGATACCAAATACTGTCCTTCTAGTGTAGCCGTAGTTAGGCCACCACTTCA
AGAACTCTGTAGCACCGCCTACATACCTCGCTCTGCTAATCCTGTTACCAGTGGCTGCTGCCAGTGGCGA
TAAGTCGTGTCTTACCGGGTTGGACTCAAGACGATAGTTACCGGATAAGGCGCAGCGGTCGGGCTGAACG
GGGGGTTCGTGCACACAGCCCAGCTTGGAGCGAACGACCTACACCGAACTGAGATACCTACAGCGTGAGC
TATGAGAAAGCGCCACGCTTCCCGAAGGGAGAAAGGCGGACAGGTATCCGGTAAGCGGCAGGGTCGGAAC
AGGAGAGCGCACGAGGGAGCTTCCAGGGGGAAACGCCTGGTATCTTTATAGTCCTGTCGGGTTTCGCCAC
CTCTGACTTGAGCGTCGATTTTTGTGATGCTCGTCAGGGGGGCGGAGCCTATGGAAAAACGCCAGCAACG
CGGCCTTTTTACGGTTCCTGGCCTTTTGCTGGCCTTTTGCTCACATGTTCTTTCCTGCGTTATCCCCTGA
TTCTGTGGATAACCGTATTACCGCCTTTGAGTGAGCTGATACCGCTCGCCGCAGCCGAACGACCGAGCGC
AGCGAGTCAGTGAGCGAGGAAGCGGAAGAGCGCCTGATGCGGTATTTTCTCCTTACGCATCTGTGCGGTA
TTTCACACCGCATAAATTCCGACACCATCGAATGGTGCAAAACCTTTCGCGGTATGGCATGATAGCGCCC
GGAAGAGAGTCAATTCAGGGTGGTGAATGTGAAACCAGTAACGTTATACGATGTCGCAGAGTATGCCGGT
GTCTCTTATCAGACCGTTTCCCGCGTGGTGAACCAGGCCAGCCACGTTTCTGCGAAAACGCGGGAAAAAG
TGGAAGCGGCGATGGCGGAGCTGAATTACATTCCCAACCGCGTGGCACAACAACTGGCGGGCAAACAGTC
GTTGCTGATTGGCGTTGCCACCTCCAGTCTGGCCCTGCACGCGCCGTCGCAAATTGTCGCGGCGATTAAA
TCTCGCGCCGATCAACTGGGTGCCAGCGTGGTGGTGTCGATGGTAGAACGAAGCGGCGTCGAAGCCTGTA
AAGCGGCGGTGCACAATCTTCTCGCGCAACGCGTCAGTGGGCTGATCATTAACTATCCGCTGGATGACCA
GGATGCCATTGCTGTGGAAGCTGCCTGCACTAATGTTCCGGCGTTATTTCTTGATGTCTCTGACCAGACA
CCCATCAACAGTATTATTTTCTCCCATGAAGACGGTACGCGACTGGGCGTGGAGCATCTGGTCGCATTGG
GTCACCAGCAAATCGCGCTGTTAGCGGGCCCATTAAGTTCTGTCTCGGCGCGTCTGCGTCTGGCTGGCTG
GCATAAATATCTCACTCGCAATCAAATTCAGCCGATAGCGGAACGGGAAGGCGACTGGAGTGCCATGTCC
GGTTTTCAACAAACCATGCAAATGCTGAATGAGGGCATCGTTCCCACTGCGATGCTGGTTGCCAACGATC
AGATGGCGCTGGGCGCAATGCGCGCCATTACCGAGTCCGGGCTGCGCGTTGGTGCGGATATCTCGGTAGT
GGGATACGACGATACCGAAGACAGCTCATGTTATATCCCGCCGTCAACCACCATCAAACAGGATTTTCGC
CTGCTGGGGCAAACCAGCGTGGACCGCTTGCTGCAACTCTCTCAGGGCCAGGCGGTGAAGGGCAATCAGC
TGTTGCCCGTCTCACTGGTGAAAAGAAAAACCACCCTGGCGCCCAATACGCAAACCGCCTCTCCCCGCGC
GTTGGCCGATTCATTAATGCAGCTGGCACGACAGGTTTCCCGACTGGAAAGCGGGCAGTGAGCGCAACGC
AATTAATGTGAGTTAGCTCACTCATTAGGCACCCCAGGCTTTACACTTTATGCTTCCGGCTCGTATGTTG
TGTGGAATTGTGAGCGGATAACAATTTCACACAGGAAACAGCTATGACCATGATTACGGATTCACTGGCC
GTCGTTTTACAACGTCGTGACTGGGAAAACCCTGGCGTTACCCAACTTAATCGCCTTGCAGCACATCCCC
CTTTCGCCAGCTGGCGTAATAGCGAAGAGGCCCGCACCGATCGCCCTTCCCAACAGTTGCGCAGCCTGAA
TGGCGAATGGCGCTTTGCCTGGTTTCCGGCACCAGAAGCGGTGCCGGAAAGCTGGCTGGAGTGCGATCTT
CCTGAGGCCGATACTGTCGTCGTCCCCTCAAACTGGCAGATGCACGGTTACGATGCGCCCATCTACACCA
ACGTAACCTATCCCATTACGGTCAATCCGCCGTTTGTTCCCACGGAGAATCCGACGGGTTGTTACTCGCT
CACATTTAATGTTGATGAAAGCTGGCTACAGGAAGGCCAGACGCGAATTATTTTTGATGGCGTTGGAATT
Features (pLannotate 1.2.2; 17 found; start..end, strand, type, name):
      6..107     -  CDS            yciV (fragment): RNAAM_ECOLI - Also known as trpH From Escherichia coli (strain K12).
    183..211     +  promoter       tac promoter: strong E. coli promoter; hybrid between the trp and lac UV5 promoters
    219..235     +  protein_bind   lac operator: The lac repressor binds to the lac operator to inhibit transcription in E. coli. This inhibition can be relieved by adding lactose or isopropyl-β-D-thiogalactopyranoside (IPTG). lac repressor encoded by lacI
    258..911     +  CDS            GST26_SCHJA: Experimental evidence at protein level: Swiss-Prot protein existence level 1. GST isoenzymes appear to play a central role in the parasite detoxification system. Other functions are also suspected including a role in increasing the solubility of haematin in the parasite gut. From Schistosoma japonicum (Blood fluke).
    963..1280    +  CDS            BLK (fragment): BLK_HUMAN - Experimental evidence at protein level: Swiss-Prot protein existence level 1. Non-receptor tyrosine kinase involved in B-lymphocyte development, differentiation and signaling (By similarity). B-cell receptor (BCR) signaling requires a tight regulation of several protein tyrosine kinases and phosphatases, and associated coreceptors (By similarity). Binding of antigen to the B-cell antigen receptor (BCR) triggers signaling that ultimately leads to B-cell activation (By similarity). Signaling through BLK plays an important role in transmitting signals through surface immunoglobulins a
   1337..1376    +  CDS            rop (fragment): Rop protein, which maintains plasmids at low copy number; rop
   1478..1518    +  misc_feature   bom (fragment): basis of mobility region from pBR322
   1623..1727    +  promoter       AmpR promoter: bla
   1728..2588    +  CDS            AmpR: β-lactamase; bla; confers resistance to ampicillin, carbenicillin, and related antibiotics
   2759..3347    +  rep_origin     ori: high-copy-number ColE1/pMB1/pBR322/pUC origin of replication
   3533..3584    -  misc_feature   bom (fragment): basis of mobility region from pBR322
   3591..3668    +  promoter       lacIq promoter: lacI (mutant); In the lacIq allele, a single base change in the promoter boosts expression of the lacI gene about 10-fold.
   3669..4751    +  CDS            lacI: lac repressor; lacI; The lac repressor binds to the lac operator to inhibit transcription in E. coli. This inhibition can be relieved by adding lactose or isopropyl-β-D-thiogalactopyranoside (IPTG).
   4764..4785    +  protein_bind   CAP binding site: CAP binding activates transcription in the presence of cAMP. E. coli catabolite activator protein
   4800..4830    +  promoter       lac promoter: promoter for the E. coli lac operon
   4838..4854    +  protein_bind   lac operator: The lac repressor binds to the lac operator to inhibit transcription in E. coli. This inhibition can be relieved by adding lactose or isopropyl-β-D-thiogalactopyranoside (IPTG). lac repressor encoded by lacI
   4874..5047    +  CDS            lacZα: LacZα fragment of β-galactosidase; lacZ fragment
