[The description below was written by a language model from this plasmid's Addgene catalogue record and pLannotate feature annotations shown in this document.]
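Description:
pGEX Blk-SH2 is a bacterial expression plasmid built on the pGEX6P1 backbone for producing the SH2 domain of human BLK, a non-receptor tyrosine kinase involved in B-cell receptor signaling, as a glutathione S-transferase fusion in E. coli. The insert, about 351 bp and covering amino acids 119-224 of BLK, was cloned between BamHI and EcoRI sites, both of which are retained. It lies in frame downstream of the Schistosoma japonicum GST coding sequence. A PreScission protease recognition site from the backbone sits between GST and the SH2 domain, so the tag can be cleaved off after glutathione-affinity purification. The depositor gives the mass of the intact fusion as approximately 37.7 kDa.

Expression is driven by the tac promoter, a strong trp/lac hybrid, followed by a lac operator. The plasmid also carries lacI under the lacIq promoter, which supplies enough repressor to keep the fusion off until induction with IPTG, independent of the host's own lacI status. The plasmid replicates from a ColE1/pBR322-type origin and is selected with ampicillin through the β-lactamase gene. The catalogue lists it as low copy, whereas the automated annotation labels the origin generically as high copy. Other annotated elements are backbone remnants, namely rop and bom fragments, a yciV fragment, and a lac promoter/lacZα segment. The annotated full sequence is 5,320 nt, consistent with the backbone plus insert.

The associated publication concerns high-throughput phosphotyrosine profiling with SH2 domains. This suggests that the purified GST-SH2 protein serves as a binding probe for tyrosine-phosphorylated proteins.
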