Addgene plasmid #46407: pGEX Blk-SH2
Depositing lab: Bruce Mayer. Depositing organization: University of Connecticut Health Center. Publication: High-throughput phosphotyrosine profiling using SH2 domains. Machida K, Thompson CM, Dierck K, Jablonowski K, Karkkainen S, Liu B, Zhang H, Nash PD, Newman DK, Nollau P, Pawson T, Renkema GH, Saksela K, Schiller MR, Shin DG, Mayer BJ. Mol Cell. 2007 Jun 22;26(6):899-915. 10.1016/j.molcel.2007.05.031 PubMed 17588523.
Backbone
  Vector backbone: pGEX6P1
  Backbone manufacturer: GE Healthcare Biosciences
  Backbone size w/o insert (bp): 4900
  Vector type: Bacterial Expression
Growth in bacteria
  Bacterial resistance: Ampicillin, 100 μg/mL
  Growth temperature: 37°C
  Growth strain: DH5alpha
  Copy number: Low Copy
Gene/Insert
  Gene/Insert name: Blk (alt names: BLK; MGC10442; BLK)
  Species: H. sapiens (human)
  Insert size (bp): 351
  Mutation: contains amino acids 119-224
  Entrez Gene: BLK (a.k.a. MODY11)
  Promoter: Tac
  Tag / fusion protein: GST (N terminal on backbone); PreScission (N terminal on backbone)
  Cloning method: Restriction Enzyme; 5′ cloning site BamHI (not destroyed); 3′ cloning site EcoRI (not destroyed)
  Sequencing primers: 5′ pGEX-5; 3′ pGEX-3
Terms and licenses: Academic/Nonprofit Terms; Industry Terms: Not Available to Industry
Depositor comments: The molecular weight of the GST fusion protein is approximately 37.7 kDa
How to cite: pGEX Blk-SH2 was a gift from Bruce Mayer (Addgene plasmid # 46407 ; http://n2t.net/addgene:46407 ; RRID:Addgene_46407)
