>Addgene plasmid #46407 | pGEX Blk-SH2 | depositor partial sequence | sequence record 65536 | Insert sequence
GGATCCGGGCGCGCCATGCTGGAAATGGAAAGGTGGTTCTTTAGATCACAGGGTCGGAAGGAGGCTGAGA
GGCAGCTTCTTGCTCCAATCAACAAGGCCGGCTCCTTTCTTATCAGAGAGAGTGAAACCAACAAAGGTGC
CTTCTCCCTGTCTGTGAAGGATGTCACCACCCAGGGGGAGCTGATCAAGCACTATAAGATCCGCTGCCTG
GATGAAGGGGGCTACTACATCTCCCCCCGGATCACCTTCCCCTCGCTCCAGGCCCTGGTGCAGCACTATT
CTAAGAAGGGGGATGGTCTATGCCAGAGGCTGACCCTGCCCTGTGTGCGCCCGGCCTTAATTAACGAATT
C
