>Addgene plasmid #46407 | pGEX Blk-SH2 | addgene partial sequence | sequence record 67002 | pGEX5
GCATCCTCAATGGATCTGGAGTTCTGTTCCAGGGGCCCCTGGGATCCGGGCGCGCCATGCTGGAAATGGA
AAGGTGGTTCTTTAGATCACAGGGTCGGAAGGAGGCTGAGAGGCAGCTTCTTGCTCCAATCAACAAGGCC
GGCTCCTTTCTTATCAGAGAGAGTGAAACCAACAAAGGTGCCTTCTCCCTGTCTGTGAAGGATGTCACCA
CCCAGGGGGAGCTGATCAAGCACTATAAGATCCGCTGCCTGGATGAAGGGGGCTACTACATCTCCCCCCG
GATCACCTTCCCCTCGCTCCAGGCCCTGGTGCAGCACTATTCTAAGAAGGGGGATGGTCTATGCCAGAGG
CTGACCCTGCCCTGTGTGCGCCCGGCCTTAATTAACGAATTCCCGGGTCGACTCGAGCGGCCGCATCGTG
ACTGACTGACGATCTGCCTCGCGCGTTTCGGTGATGACGGTGAAAACCTCTGACACATGCAGCTCCCGGA
GACGGTCACAGCTTGTCTGTAAGCGGATGCCGGGAGCAGACAAGCCCGTCAGGGCGCGTCAGCGGGTGTT
GGCGGGTGTCGGGGCGCAGCCATGACCCAGTCACGTAGCGATAGCGGAGTGTATAATTCTTGAAGACGAA
AGGGCCTCGTGATACGCCTATTTTTATAGGTTAATGTCATGATAATAATGGTTTCTTAGACGTCAGGTGG
CACTTTTCGGGGAAATGTGCGCGGAACCCCTATTTGTTTATTTTTCTAAATACATTCAAATATGTATCCG
CTCATGAGACAATAACCCTGATAAATGCTTCAATAATATTGAAAAAGGAAGAGTATGAGTATTCAACATT
TCCGTGTCGCCCTTATTCCCTTTTTTGCGGCATTTTGCCTTCCTGTTTTTGCTCACCCANAAAC
